>Addgene plasmid #143103 | TFORF1366 | addgene full sequence | sequence record 397843 | Addgene NGS Result
TTAATGTAGTCTTATGCAATACTCTTGTAGTCTTGCAACATGGTAACGATGAGTTAGCAACATGCCTTAC
AAGGAGAGAAAAAGCACCGTGCATGCCGATTGGTGGAAGTAAGGTGGTACGATCGTGCCTTATTAGGAAG
GCAACAGACGGGTCTGACATGGATTGGACGAACCACTGAATTGCCGCATTGCAGAGATATTGTATTTAAG
TGCCTAGCTCGATACATAAACGGGTCTCTCTGGTTAGACCAGATCTGAGCCTGGGAGCTCTCTGGCTAAC
TAGGGAACCCACTGCTTAAGCCTCAATAAAGCTTGCCTTGAGTGCTTCAAGTAGTGTGTGCCCGTCTGTT
GTGTGACTCTGGTAACTAGAGATCCCTCAGACCCTTTTAGTCAGTGTGGAAAATCTCTAGCAGTGGCGCC
CGAACAGGGACTTGAAAGCGAAAGGGAAACCAGAGGAGCTCTCTCGACGCAGGACTCGGCTTGCTGAAGC
GCGCACGGCAAGAGGCGAGGGGCGGCGACTGGTGAGTACGCCAAAAATTTTGACTAGCGGAGGCTAGAAG
GAGAGAGATGGGTGCGAGAGCGTCAGTATTAAGCGGGGGAGAATTAGATCGCGATGGGAAAAAATTCGGT
TAAGGCCAGGGGGAAAGAAAAAATATAAATTAAAACATATAGTATGGGCAAGCAGGGAGCTAGAACGATT
CGCAGTTAATCCTGGCCTGTTAGAAACATCAGAAGGCTGTAGACAAATACTGGGACAGCTACAACCATCC
CTTCAGACAGGATCAGAAGAACTTAGATCATTATATAATACAGTAGCAACCCTCTATTGTGTGCATCAAA
GGATAGAGATAAAAGACACCAAGGAAGCTTTAGACAAGATAGAGGAAGAGCAAAACAAAAGTAAGACCAC
CGCACAGCAAGCGGCCGCTGATCTTCAGACCTGGAGGAGGAGATATGAGGGACAATTGGAGAAGTGAATT
ATATAAATATAAAGTAGTAAAAATTGAACCATTAGGAGTAGCACCCACCAAGGCAAAGAGAAGAGTGGTG
CAGAGAGAAAAAAGAGCAGTGGGAATAGGAGCTTTGTTCCTTGGGTTCTTGGGAGCAGCAGGAAGCACTA
TGGGCGCAGCGTCAATGACGCTGACGGTACAGGCCAGACAATTATTGTCTGGTATAGTGCAGCAGCAGAA
CAATTTGCTGAGGGCTATTGAGGCGCAACAGCATCTGTTGCAACTCACAGTCTGGGGCATCAAGCAGCTC
CAGGCAAGAATCCTGGCTGTGGAAAGATACCTAAAGGATCAACAGCTCCTGGGGATTTGGGGTTGCTCTG
GAAAACTCATTTGCACCACTGCTGTGCCTTGGAATGCTAGTTGGAGTAATAAATCTCTGGAACAGATTTG
GAATCACACGACCTGGATGGAGTGGGACAGAGAAATTAACAATTACACAAGCTTAATACACTCCTTAATT
GAAGAATCGCAAAACCAGCAAGAAAAGAATGAACAAGAATTATTGGAATTAGATAAATGGGCAAGTTTGT
GGAATTGGTTTAACATAACAAATTGGCTGTGGTATATAAAATTATTCATAATGATAGTAGGAGGCTTGGT
AGGTTTAAGAATAGTTTTTGCTGTACTTTCTATAGTGAATAGAGTTAGGCAGGGATATTCACCATTATCG
TTTCAGACCCACCTCCCAACCCCGAGGGGACCCATGCATTGCATCTCAATTAGTCAGCAACCAGGTGTGG
AAAGTCCCCAGGCTCCCCAGCAGGCAGAAGTATGCAAAGCATGCGTCTCAATTAGTCAGCAACCATAGTC
CCGCCCCTAACTCCGCCCATCCCGCCCCTAACTCCGCCCAGTTCCGCCCATTCTCCGCCCCATGGCTGAC
TAATTTTTTTTATTTATGCAGAGGCCGAGGCCGCCTCGGCCTCTGAGCTATTCCAGAAGTAGTGAGGAGG
CTTTTTTGGAGGCCTAGGCTTTTGCAAAAAGCTTTCTAGAGGTACCACCGGAGCTTACCATGACCGAGTA
CAAGCCCACGGTGCGCCTCGCCACCCGCGACGACGTCCCCAGGGCCGTACGCACCCTCGCCGCCGCGTTC
GCCGACTACCCCGCCACGCGCCACACCGTCGATCCGGACCGCCACATCGAGCGGGTCACCGAGCTGCAAG
AACTCTTCCTCACGCGCGTCGGGCTCGACATCGGCAAGGTGTGGGTCGCGGACGACGGCGCCGCCGTGGC
GGTCTGGACCACGCCGGAGAGCGTCGAAGCGGGGGCGGTGTTCGCCGAGATCGGCCCGCGCATGGCCGAG
TTGAGCGGTTCCCGGCTGGCCGCGCAGCAACAGATGGAAGGCCTCCTGGCGCCGCACCGGCCCAAGGAGC
CCGCGTGGTTCCTGGCCACCGTCGGCGTCTCGCCCGACCACCAGGGCAAGGGTCTGGGCAGCGCCGTCGT
GCTCCCCGGAGTGGAGGCGGCCGAGCGCGCCGGGGTGCCCGCCTTCCTGGAGACCTCCGCGCCCCGCAAC
CTCCCCTTCTACGAGCGGCTCGGCTTCACCGTCACCGCCGACGTCGAGGTGCCCGAAGGACCGCGCACCT
GGTGCATGACCCGCAAGCCCGGTGCCAGTTAACGAATTCTAGATCTTGAGACAAATGGCAGTATTCATCC
ACAATTTTAAAAGAAAAGGGGGGATTGGGGGGTACAGTGCAGGGGAAAGAATAGTAGACATAATAGCAAC
AGACATACAAACTAAAGAATTACAAAAACAAATTACAAAAATTCAAAATTTTCGGGTTTATTACAGGGAC
AGCAGAGATCCACTTTGGCGCCGGCTCGAGGCCTGCAGGTGCAAAGATGGATAAAGTTTTAAACAGAGAG
GAATCTTTGCAGCTAATGGACCTTCTAGGTCTTGAAAGGAGTGGGAATTGGCTCCGGTGCCCGTCAGTGG
GCAGAGCGCACATCGCCCACAGTCCCCGAGAAGTTGGGGGGAGGGGTCGGCAATTGAACCGGTGCCTAGA
GAAGGTGGCGCGGGGTAAACTGGGAAAGTGATGTCGTGTACTGGCTCCGCCTTTTTCCCGAGGGTGGGGG
AGAACCGTATATAAGTGCAGTAGTCGCCGTGAACGTTCTTTTTCGCAACGGGTTTGCCGCCAGAACACAG
GTAAGTGCCGTGTGTGGTTCCCGCGGGCCTGGCCTCTTTACGGGTTATGGCCCTTGCGTGCCTTGAATTA
CTTCCACCTGGCTGCAGTACGTGATTCTTGATCCCGAGCTTCGGGTTGGAAGTGGGTGGGAGAGTTCGAG
GCCTTGCGCTTAAGGAGCCCCTTCGCCTCGTGCTTGAGTTGAGGCCTGGCCTGGGCGCTGGGGCCGCCGC
GTGCGAATCTGGTGGCACCTTCGCGCCTGTCTCGCTGCTTTCGATAAGTCTCTAGCCATTTAAAATTTTT
GATGACCTGCTGCGACGCTTTTTTTCTGGCAAGATAGTCTTGTAAATGCGGGCCAAGATCTGCACACTGG
TATTTCGGTTTTTGGGGCCGCGGGCGGCGACGGGGCCCGTGCGTCCCAGCGCACATGTTCGGCGAGGCGG
GGCCTGCGAGCGCGGCCACCGAGAATCGGACGGGGGTAGTCTCAAGCTGGCCGGCCTGCTCTGGTGCCTG
GCCTCGCGCCGCCGTGTATCGCCCCGCCCTGGGCGGCAAGGCTGGCCCGGTCGGCACCAGTTGCGTGAGC
GGAAAGATGGCCGCTTCCCGGCCCTGCTGCAGGGAGCTCAAAATGGAGGACGCGGCGCTCGGGAGAGCGG
GCGGGTGAGTCACCCACACAAAGGAAAAGGGCCTTTCCGTCCTCAGCCGTCGCTTCATGTGACTCCACGG
AGTACCGGGCGCCGTCCAGGCACCTCGATTAGTTCTCGAGCTTTTGGAGTACGTCGTCTTTAGGTTGGGG
GGAGGGGTTTTATGCGATGGAGTTTCCCCACACTGAGTGGGTGGAGACTGAAGTTAGGCCAGCTTGGCAC
TTGATGTAATTCTCCTTGGAATTTGCCCTTTTTGAGTTTGGATCTTGGTTCATTCTCAAGCCTCAGACAG
TGGTTCAAAGTTTTTTTCTTCCATTTCAGGTGTCGTGAGGCTAGCACCGCCACCATGGTGGATATTATTT
TTCATTATCCTTTTCTGGGTGCTATGGGTGATCATTCCAAGAAGAAGCCCGGGACGGCCATGTGCGTGGG
CTGCGGGAGTCAGATCCACGACCAGTTTATCCTGCGGGTGTCGCCCGACCTCGAGTGGCACGCGGCCTGC
CTCAAGTGTGCCGAGTGCAGCCAGTACCTGGACGAGACGTGCACGTGCTTCGTGAGAGACGGGAAGACCT
ACTGCAAGCGGGACTATGTCAGGCTGTTCGGCATCAAGTGCGCCAAGTGCCAGGTGGGCTTCAGCAGCAG
CGACCTGGTGATGAGGGCGCGGGACAGCGTGTACCACATCGAGTGCTTCCGCTGCTCCGTGTGCAGCCGC
CAGCTGCTGCCTGGGGACGAGTTCTCGCTGCGGGAGCACGAGCTGCTCTGCCGCGCCGACCACGGCCTCC
TGCTCGAGCGCGCCGCGGCCGGCAGCCCGCGCAGCCCCGGCCCGCTTCCCGGCGCCCGCGGCCTGCATCT
GCCCGACGCTGGGTCGGGCCGGCAGCCCGCGTTGCGCCCGCACGTGCACAAGCAGACGGAGAAGACGACC
CGCGTGCGGACTGTGCTGAACGAGAAGCAGCTGCACACTCTGCGGACCTGCTACGCCGCCAACCCGCGGC
CCGACGCTCTCATGAAGGAGCAGCTGGTGGAGATGACCGGCCTGAGCCCGCGGGTCATCCGCGTCTGGTT
CCAGAACAAGCGCTGCAAGGACAAGAAGAAATCCATTCTCATGAAGCAGCTGCAGCAGCAGCAGCACAGC
GACAAGACGAGCCTTCAGGGACTGACTGGGACGCCCCTGGTGGCGGGCAGTCCCATCCGCCATGAGAACG
CCGTGCAGGGCAGCGCAGTGGAGGTGCAGACGTACCAGCCGCCGTGGAAGGCGCTCAGCGAGTTTGCCCT
CCAGAGCGACCTGGACCAACCCGCCTTCCAACAGCTGGTCTCCTTCTCCGAGTCCGGCTCCCTAGGCAAC
TCCTCCGGCAGCGACGTGACCTCCCTGTCCTCGCAGCTCCCGGACACCCCCAACAGTATGGTGCCGAGTC
CCGTGGAGACGTAGTAATGAACTAGTCCGTAACTTGAAAGTATTTCGATTTCTTGGCTTTATATATCTTG
TGGAAAGGACGAGACCGCTCGGACCCGCTACGGTAGACGCGTTAAGTCGACAATCAACCTCTGGATTACA
AAATTTGTGAAAGATTGACTGGTATTCTTAACTATGTTGCTCCTTTTACGCTATGTGGATACGCTGCTTT
AATGCCTTTGTATCATGCTATTGCTTCCCGTATGGCTTTCATTTTCTCCTCCTTGTATAAATCCTGGTTG
CTGTCTCTTTATGAGGAGTTGTGGCCCGTTGTCAGGCAACGTGGCGTGGTGTGCACTGTGTTTGCTGACG
CAACCCCCACTGGTTGGGGCATTGCCACCACCTGTCAGCTCCTTTCCGGGACTTTCGCTTTCCCCCTCCC
TATTGCCACGGCGGAACTCATCGCCGCCTGCCTTGCCCGCTGCTGGACAGGGGCTCGGCTGTTGGGCACT
GACAATTCCGTGGTGTTGTCGGGGAAATCATCGTCCTTTCCTTGGCTGCTCGCCTGTGTTGCCACCTGGA
TTCTGCGCGGGACGTCCTTCTGCTACGTCCCTTCGGCCCTCAATCCAGCGGACCTTCCTTCCCGCGGCCT
GCTGCCGGCTCTGCGGCCTCTTCCGCGTCTTCGCCTTCGCCCTCAGACGAGTCGGATCTCCCTTTGGGCC
GCCTCCCCGCGTCGACTTTAAGACCAATGACTTACAAGGCAGCTGTAGATCTTAGCCACTTTTTAAAAGA
AAAGGGGGGACTGGAAGGGCTAATTCACTCCCAACGAAGACAAGATCTGCTTTTTGCTTGTACTGGGTCT
CTCTGGTTAGACCAGATCTGAGCCTGGGAGCTCTCTGGCTAACTAGGGAACCCACTGCTTAAGCCTCAAT
AAAGCTTGCCTTGAGTGCTTCAAGTAGTGTGTGCCCGTCTGTTGTGTGACTCTGGTAACTAGAGATCCCT
CAGACCCTTTTAGTCAGTGTGGAAAATCTCTAGCAGTACGTATAGTAGTTCATGTCATCTTATTATTCAG
TATTTATAACTTGCAAAGAAATGAATATCAGAGAGTGAGAGGAACTTGTTTATTGCAGCTTATAATGGTT
ACAAATAAAGCAATAGCATCACAAATTTCACAAATAAAGCATTTTTTTCACTGCATTCTAGTTGTGGTTT
GTCCAAACTCATCAATGTATCTTATCATGTCTGGCTCTAGCTATCCCGCCCCTAACTCCGCCCATCCCGC
CCCTAACTCCGCCCAGTTCCGCCCATTCTCCGCCCCATGGCTGACTAATTTTTTTTATTTATGCAGAGGC
CGAGGCCGCCTCGGCCTCTGAGCTATTCCAGAAGTAGTGAGGAGGCTTTTTTGGAGGCCTAGGGACGTAC
CCAATTCGCCCTATAGTGAGTCGTATTACGCGCGCTCACTGGCCGTCGTTTTACAACGTCGTGACTGGGA
AAACCCTGGCGTTACCCAACTTAATCGCCTTGCAGCACATCCCCCTTTCGCCAGCTGGCGTAATAGCGAA
GAGGCCCGCACCGATCGCCCTTCCCAACAGTTGCGCAGCCTGAATGGCGAATGGG
[124 nt withheld, positions 6776-6899]
C
[91 nt withheld, positions 6901-6991]
A
[49 nt withheld, positions 6993-7041]
CCTTTGACGTTGGAGTCCACGTTCTTT
[37 nt withheld, positions 7069-7105]
ACCCTATCTCGGTCTATTCTTTTGATTTATAAGGGATTTTGCCGATTTCGGCCTATTGGTTAAAAAATGA
GCTGATTTAACAAAAATTTAACGCGAATTTTAACAAAATATTAACGCTTACAATTTAGGTGGCACTTTTC
GGGGAAATGTGCGCGGAACCCCTATTTGTTTATTTTTCTAAATACATTCAAATATGTATCCGCTCATGAG
ACAATAACCCTGATAAATGCTTCAATAATATTGAAAAAGGAAGAGTATGAGTATTCAACATTTCCGTGTC
GCCCTTATTCCCTTTTTTGCGGCATTTTGCCTTCCTGTTTTTGCTCACCCAGAAACGCTGGTGAAAGTAA
AAGATGCTGAAGATCAGTTGGGTGCACGAGTGGGTTACATCGAACTGGATCTCAACAGCGGTAAGATCCT
TGAGAGTTTTCGCCCCGAAGAACGTTTTCCAATGATGAGCACTTTTAAAGTTCTGCTATGTGGCGCGGTA
TTATCCCGTATTGACGCCGGGCAAGAGCAACTCGGTCGCCGCATACACTATTCTCAGAATGACTTGGTTG
AGTACTCACCAGTCACAGAAAAGCATCTTACGGATGGCATGACAGTAAGAGAATTATGCAGTGCTGCCAT
AACCATGAGTGATAACACTGCGGCCAACTTACTTCTGACAACGATCGGAGGACCGAAGGAGCTAACCGCT
TTTTTGCACAACATGGGGGATCATGTAACTCGCCTTGATCGTTGGGAACCGGAGCTGAATGAAGCCATAC
CAAACGACGAGCGTGACACCACGATGCCTGTAGCAATGGCAACAACGTTGCGCAAACTATTAACTGGCGA
ACTACTTACTCTAGCTTCCCGGCAACAATTAATAGACTGGATGGAGGCGGATAAAGTTGCAGGACCACTT
CTGCGCTCGGCCCTTCCGGCTGGCTGGTTTATTGCTGATAAATCTGGAGCCGGTGAGCGTGGGTCTCGCG
GTATCATTGCAGCACTGGGGCCAGATGGTAAGCCCTCCCGTATCGTAGTTATCTACACGACGGGGAGTCA
GGCAACTATGGATGAACGAAATAGACAGATCGCTGAGATAGGTGCCTCACTGATTAAGCATTGGTAACTG
TCAGACCAAGTTTACTCATATATACTTTAGATTGATTTAAAACTTCATTTTTAATTTAAAAGGATCTAGG
TGAAGATCCTTTTTGATAATCTCATGACCAAAATCCCTTAACGTGAGTTTTCGTTCCACTGAGCGTCAGA
CCCCGTAGAAAAGATCAAAGGATCTTCTTGAGATCCTTTTTTTCTGCGCGTAATCTGCTGCTTGCAAACA
AAAAAACCACCGCTACCAGCGGTGGTTTGTTTGCCGGATCAAGAGCTACCAACTCTTTTTCCGAAGGTAA
CTGGCTTCAGCAGAGCGCAGATACCAAATACTGTTCTTCTAGTGTAGCCGTAGTTAGGCCACCACTTCAA
GAACTCTGTAGCACCGCCTACATACCTCGCTCTGCTAATCCTGTTACCAGTGGCTGCTGCCAGTGGCGAT
AAGTCGTGTCTTACCGGGTTGGACTCAAGACGATAGTTACCGGATAAGGCGCAGCGGTCGGGCTGAACGG
GGGGTTCGTGCACACAGCCCAGCTTGGAGCGAACGACCTACACCGAACTGAGATACCTACAGCGTGAGCT
ATGAGAAAGCGCCACGCTTCCCGAAGGGAGAAAGGCGGACAGGTATCCGGTAAGCGGCAGGGTCGGAACA
GGAGAGCGCACGAGGGAGCTTCCAGGGGGAAACGCCTGGTATCTTTATAGTCCTGTCGGGTTTCGCCACC
TCTGACTTGAGCGTCGATTTTTGTGATGCTCGTCAGGGGGGCGGAGCCTATGGAAAAACGCCAGCAACGC
GGCCTTTTTACGGTTCCTGGCCTTTTGCTGGCCTTTTGCTCACATGTTCTTTCCTGCGTTATCCCCTGAT
TCTGTGGATAACCGTATTACCGCCTTTGAGTGAGCTGATACCGCTCGCCGCAGCCGAACGACCGAGCGCA
GCGAGTCAGTGAGCGAGGAAGCGGAAGAGCGCCCAATACGCAAACCGCCTCTCCCCGCGCGTTGGCCGAT
TCATTAATGCAGCTGGCACGACAGGTTTCCCGACTGGAAAGCGGGCAGTGAGCGCAACGCAATTAATGTG
AGTTAGCTCACTCATTAGGCACCCCAGGCTTTACACTTTATGCTTCCGGCTCGTATGTTGTGTGGAATTG
TGAGCGGATAACAATTTCACACAGGAAACAGCTATGACCATGATTACGCCAAGCGCGCAATTAACCCTCA
CTAAAGGGAACAAAAGCTGGAGCTGCAAGC
Features (pLannotate 1.2.2; 31 found; start..end, strand, type, name):
      5..231     +  promoter       RSV promoter: Rous sarcoma virus enhancer/promoter
    232..412     +  LTR            5' LTR (truncated): truncated 5' long terminal repeat (LTR) from HIV-1
    459..584     +  misc_feature   HIV-1 Ψ: packaging signal of human immunodeficiency virus type 1
    568..931     +  CDS            HIV-1 gag (fragment): gag protein from human immunodeficiency virus 1; gag
   1077..1310    +  misc_feature   RRE: The Rev response element (RRE) of HIV-1 allows for Rev-dependent mRNA export from the nucleus to the cytoplasm.
   1687..1713    +  CDS            Rev (fragment): human immunodeficiency virus 1 (HIV-1) Rev protein; rev; enhances nuclear export of unspliced and incompletely spliced viral mRNAs
   1720..1743    +  promoter       SV40 promoter (fragment): SV40 early promoter
   1744..1815    +  promoter       SV40 promoter (fragment): SV40 enhancer and early promoter
   1839..1974    +  rep_origin     SV40 ori: SV40 origin of replication
   2020..2616    +  CDS            PuroR (fragment): puromycin N-acetyltransferase; pac from Streptomyces; confers resistance to puromycin
   2665..2782    +  misc_feature   cPPT/CTS: central polypurine tract and central termination sequence of HIV-1
   2847..2913    +  CDS            small t antigen (fragment): SV40 (simian virus 40) small t antigen
   2920..4098    +  promoter       EF-1α promoter: strong constitutive promoter for human elongation factor EF-1α
   4115..5191    +  CDS            ISL2: ISL2_HUMAN - Experimental evidence at protein level: Swiss-Prot protein existence level 1. Transcriptional factor that defines subclasses of motoneurons that segregate into columns in the spinal cord and select distinct axon pathways. From Homo sapiens (Human).
   5207..5260    +  promoter       U6 promoter (fragment): RNA polymerase III promoter for human U6 snRNA
   5302..5890    +  misc_feature   WPRE: woodchuck hepatitis virus posttranscriptional regulatory element
   5941..5960    +  misc_feature   cPPT/CTS (fragment): central polypurine tract and central termination sequence of HIV-1
   5962..6195    +  LTR            3' LTR (ΔU3): self-inactivating 3' long terminal repeat (LTR) from HIV-1
   6273..6394    +  polyA_signal   SV40 poly(A) signal: SV40 polyadenylation signal
   6434..6569    +  rep_origin     SV40 ori: SV40 origin of replication
   6590..6608    -  promoter       T7 promoter: promoter for bacteriophage T7 RNA polymerase
   6616..6771    +  CDS            lacZα (fragment): LacZα fragment of β-galactosidase; lacZ fragment
   6776..7204    +  rep_origin     f1 ori (sequence partly withheld): f1 bacteriophage origin of replication; arrow indicates direction of (+) strand synthesis
   7257..7361    +  promoter       AmpR promoter: bla
   7362..8222    +  CDS            AmpR: β-lactamase; bla; confers resistance to ampicillin, carbenicillin, and related antibiotics
   8393..8981    +  rep_origin     ori: high-copy-number ColE1/pMB1/pBR322/pUC origin of replication
   9164..9256    +  CDS            lacI (fragment): lac repressor; lacI; The lac repressor binds to the lac operator to inhibit transcription in E. coli. This inhibition can be relieved by adding lactose or isopropyl-β-D-thiogalactopyranoside (IPTG).
   9269..9290    +  protein_bind   CAP binding site: CAP binding activates transcription in the presence of cAMP. E. coli catabolite activator protein
   9305..9335    +  promoter       lac promoter: promoter for the E. coli lac operon
   9343..9359    +  protein_bind   lac operator: The lac repressor binds to the lac operator to inhibit transcription in E. coli. This inhibition can be relieved by adding lactose or isopropyl-β-D-thiogalactopyranoside (IPTG). lac repressor encoded by lacI
   9404..9422    +  promoter       T3 promoter: promoter for bacteriophage T3 RNA polymerase
