[The description below was written by a language model from this plasmid's Addgene catalogue record and pLannotate feature annotations shown in this document.]
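Description:
TFORF1366 is a third-generation, self-inactivating lentiviral expression plasmid built on the pLX_TRC317 backbone and carrying the human ISL2 open reading frame, a LIM-homeodomain transcription factor involved in specifying motor neuron subclasses. It is one member of a barcoded transcription factor ORF collection designed for overexpression studies and pooled screens. In bacteria it is maintained through a high-copy ColE1/pUC-type origin with ampicillin resistance (β-lactamase). An f1 origin and remnants of a lac/T7/T3 cloning region are also present in the backbone. The depositor notes that the plasmid can recombine, as is common for LTR-containing vectors.

The viral genome is transcribed from an RSV promoter fused to a truncated HIV-1 5' LTR, followed by the Ψ packaging signal with a partial gag sequence and the Rev response element for Rev-dependent nuclear export. It ends in a ΔU3 3' LTR that inactivates LTR promoter activity after integration, with an SV40 polyadenylation signal downstream. Within this unit, an SV40 early promoter drives puromycin N-acetyltransferase for selection of transduced mammalian cells. A cPPT/CTS element follows to aid nuclear import of the viral genome. The EF-1α promoter then drives strong constitutive expression of the ISL2 coding sequence, and a WPRE downstream enhances transcript stability and expression. According to the record, each construct in the collection carries a unique 24-bp barcode that identifies the transcription factor in pooled experiments. The barcode is not annotated in the feature table, so its exact position is not stated. The construct is used to package lentivirus for stable ISL2 overexpression, for instance in directed differentiation screens.
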