Addgene plasmid #143103: TFORF1366
Purpose: Lentiviral vector for overexpressing transcription factor ORFs with unique 24-bp barcodes. Barcodes facilitate identification of transcription factors in pooled screens.
Depositing lab: Feng Zhang. Depositing organization: Broad Institute. Publication: A transcription factor atlas of directed differentiation. Joung J, Ma S, Tay T, Geiger-Schuller KR, Kirchgatterer PC, Verdine VK, Guo B, Arias-Garcia MA, Allen WE, Singh A, Kuksenko O, Abudayyeh OO, Gootenberg JS, Fu Z, Macrae RK, Buenrostro JD, Regev A, Zhang F. Cell. 2023 Jan 5;186(1):209-229.e26. doi: 10.1016/j.cell.2022.11.026. PubMed 36608654.
Backbone
  Vector backbone: pLX_TRC317
  Backbone manufacturer: Broad Institute Genetic Perturbation Platform
  Backbone size w/o insert (bp): 8264
  Vector type: Mammalian Expression, Lentiviral
  Selectable markers: Puromycin
Growth in bacteria
  Bacterial resistance: Ampicillin, 100 μg/mL
  Growth temperature: 37°C
  Growth strain: NEB Stable
  Copy number: High Copy
Gene/Insert
  Gene/Insert name: ISL2
  Species: H. sapiens (human)
  Insert size (bp): 1181
  Entrez Gene: ISL2
  Promoter: EF1a
  Cloning method: Unknown
  Sequencing primers: 5′ GGGTGGAGACTGAAGTTAGGCCAG; 3′ CACATAGCGTAAAAGGAGCAACATAG
Terms and licenses: Academic/Nonprofit Terms; Industry Terms: Not Available to Industry
Depositor comments: NM_145805,ENST00000290759 . The transcription factor ORF portion of this plasmid was synthesized by Genewiz. Please test multiple small colonies in case of plasmid recombination. To make this collection available in a timely manner, a portion of this collection was not fully sequenced by Addgene. If an Addgene verified full plasmid sequence is not available, please contact us prior to placing an order to request the full sequence.
How to cite: TFORF1366 was a gift from Feng Zhang (Addgene plasmid # 143103 ; http://n2t.net/addgene:143103 ; RRID:Addgene_143103)
