>Addgene plasmid #143103 | TFORF1366 | depositor partial sequence | sequence record 281447 | Insert
ACCGCCACCATGGTGGATATTATTTTTCATTATCCTTTTCTGGGTGCTATGGGTGATCATTCCAAGAAGA
AGCCCGGGACGGCCATGTGCGTGGGCTGCGGGAGTCAGATCCACGACCAGTTTATCCTGCGGGTGTCGCC
CGACCTCGAGTGGCACGCGGCCTGCCTCAAGTGTGCCGAGTGCAGCCAGTACCTGGACGAGACGTGCACG
TGCTTCGTGAGAGACGGGAAGACCTACTGCAAGCGGGACTATGTCAGGCTGTTCGGCATCAAGTGCGCCA
AGTGCCAGGTGGGCTTCAGCAGCAGCGACCTGGTGATGAGGGCGCGGGACAGCGTGTACCACATCGAGTG
CTTCCGCTGCTCCGTGTGCAGCCGCCAGCTGCTGCCTGGGGACGAGTTCTCGCTGCGGGAGCACGAGCTG
CTCTGCCGCGCCGACCACGGCCTCCTGCTCGAGCGCGCCGCGGCCGGCAGCCCGCGCAGCCCCGGCCCGC
TTCCCGGCGCCCGCGGCCTGCATCTGCCCGACGCTGGGTCGGGCCGGCAGCCCGCGTTGCGCCCGCACGT
GCACAAGCAGACGGAGAAGACGACCCGCGTGCGGACTGTGCTGAACGAGAAGCAGCTGCACACTCTGCGG
ACCTGCTACGCCGCCAACCCGCGGCCCGACGCTCTCATGAAGGAGCAGCTGGTGGAGATGACCGGCCTGA
GCCCGCGGGTCATCCGCGTCTGGTTCCAGAACAAGCGCTGCAAGGACAAGAAGAAATCCATTCTCATGAA
GCAGCTGCAGCAGCAGCAGCACAGCGACAAGACGAGCCTTCAGGGACTGACTGGGACGCCCCTGGTGGCG
GGCAGTCCCATCCGCCATGAGAACGCCGTGCAGGGCAGCGCAGTGGAGGTGCAGACGTACCAGCCGCCGT
GGAAGGCGCTCAGCGAGTTTGCCCTCCAGAGCGACCTGGACCAACCCGCCTTCCAACAGCTGGTCTCCTT
CTCCGAGTCCGGCTCCCTAGGCAACTCCTCCGGCAGCGACGTGACCTCCCTGTCCTCGCAGCTCCCGGAC
ACCCCCAACAGTATGGTGCCGAGTCCCGTGGAGACGTAGTAATGAACTAGTCCGTAACTTGAAAGTATTT
CGATTTCTTGGCTTTATATATCTTGTGGAAAGGACGAGACCGCTCGGACCCGCTACGGTAG
