>Addgene plasmid #143103 | TFORF1366 | depositor partial sequence | sequence record 281448 | Barcode
GACCGCTCGGACCCGCTACGGTAG
